>Addgene plasmid #211117 | pBiT3.1-N_WDR82:1-313 | addgene full sequence | sequence record 426000 | Addgene NGS Result
AAGACGCGTTAATTAAGACGTCGGCAGTGAAAAAAATGCTTTATTTGTGAAATTTGTGATGCTATTGCTT
TATTTGTAACCATTATAAGCTGCAATAAACAAGTTAACAACAACAATTGCATTCATTTTATGTTTCAGGT
TCAGGGGGAGGTGTGGGAGGTTTTTTAAAGCAAGTAAAACCTCTACAAATGTGGTATGGCTGATTATGAT
CCGCGGCCGCAATACGTCGACGTTATCAGCTGACTTCGTACGAGAGCCTAGGATTATGGCGCGCCACTAG
TTATTAATAGTAATCAATTACGGGGTCATTAGTTCATAGCCCATATATGGAGTTCCGCGTTACATAACTT
ACGGTAAATGGCCCGCCTGGCTGACCGCCCAACGACCCCCGCCCATTGACGTCAATAATGACGTATGTTC
CCATAGTAACGCCAATAGGGACTTTCCATTGACGTCAATGGGTGGAGTATTTACGGTAAACTGCCCACTT
GGCAGTACATCAAGTGTATCATATGCCAAGTCCGCCCCCTATTGACGTCAATGACGGTAAATGGCCCGCC
TGGCATTATGCCCAGTACATGACCTTACGGGACTTTCCTACTTGGCAGTACATCTACGTATTAGTCATCG
CTATTACCATGGTGATGCGGTTTTGGCAGTACACCAATGGGCGTGGATAGCGGTTTGACTCACGGGGATT
TCCAAGTCTCCACCCCATTGACGTCAATGGGAGTTTGTTTTGGCACCAAAATCAACGGGACTTTCCAAAA
TGTCGTAATAACCCCGCCCCGTTGACGCAAATGGGCGGTAGGCGTGTACGGTGGGAGGTCTATATAAGCA
GAGCTGGTTTAGTGAACCGTCAGATCACTAGAATCTTTATTGCGGTAGTTTATCACAGTTAAATTGCTAA
CGCAGTCAGTGCTTCTGACACAACAGTCTCGAACTTAAGCTGCAGAAGTTGGTCGTGAGGCACTGGGCAG
GTAAGTATCAAGGTTACAAGACAGGTTTAAGGAGACCAATAGAAACTGGGCTTGTCGAGACAGAGAAGAC
TCTTGCGTTTCTGATAGGCACCTATTGGTCTTACTGACATCCACTTTGCCTTTCTCTCCACAGGTGTCCA
CTCCCAGTTCAATTACAGCTCTTAAGGCTAGAGTATTAATACGACTCACTATAGGGGTTAGCGATCGCCA
TGGTGAGCGGCTGGCGGCTGTTCAAGAAGATTAGCGGGAGCTCCGGTGGCTCGAGCGGTATGAAGCTGAC
CGACAGCGTGTTGCGGAGCTTCCGCGTCGCTAAGGTGTTCCGCGAAAACTCGGACAAGATTAACTGCTTC
GATTTCAGCCCCAACGGCGAGACGGTCATCTCGAGTAGCGACGACGACTCCATCGTGCTCTATGACTGCC
AGGAGGGCAAACCAAAGAGAACCCTGTACAGTAAGAAATATGGTGTGGACCTCATCAGATACACTCATGC
AGCAAACACAGTTGTTTACAGCTCTAACAAAATAGACGATACTATTCGTTACTTGTCCTTGCATGACAAC
AAATACATCAGATACTTTCCTGGACATAGCAAAAGGGTGGTGGCCTTGTCCATGTCACCTGTGGATGACA
CTTTCATTTCTGGGTCTCTTGATAAGACCATTCGACTCTGGGATCTCCGGTCTCCTAACTGCCAGGGCCT
CATGCATCTGCAGGGGAAGCCAGTTTGTTCTTTTGATCCAGAAGGGTTAATTTTCGCTGCAGGTGTCAAC
TCTGAAATGGTCAAGCTTTATGACCTTCGTTCTTTTGATAAGGGGCCATTTGCTACCTTTAAGATGCAGT
ATGATCGAACTTGTGAGTGGACAGGACTTAAATTCAGCAATGATGGCAAGCTCATCCTCATTTCCACCAA
CGGCAGCTTCATTCGTCTGATTGATGCATTCAAAGGAGTGGTGATGCACACATTTGGGGGTTATGCCAAC
AGCAAAGCTGTCACACTGGAGGCTTCATTTACTCCAGACTCTCAGTTTATTATGATTGGTTCAGAGGATG
GCAAGATCCATGTCTGGAATGGAGAGAGCGGTATAAAAGTAGCTGTGTTGGATGGTAAACACACAGGCCC
GATTACCTGTTTGCAATTCAACCCCAAGTTCATGACTTTTGCCAGTGCGTGTTCCAACATGGCCTTTTGG
TTGCCCACCATTGATGACTAATCTAGAGGTCAAGCTTCGGGGGTTTAAACCTGCAGGCATGCAAGCTGAT
TTGGCTGCTGCCACCGCTGAGCAAGGCCGCTTCGAGCAGACATGATAAGATACATTGATGAGTTTGGACA
AACCACAACTAGAATGCAGTGAAAAAAATGCTTTATTTGTGAAATTTGTGATGCTATTGCTTTATTTGTA
ACCATTATAAGCTGCAATAAACAAGTTAACAACAACAATTGCATTCATTTTATGTTTCAGGTTCAGGGGG
AGATGTGGGAGGTTTTTTTAAGCAAGTAAAACCTCTACAAATGTGGTAAAATCTTAATTAAGACTTCTAA
TATAACTTCGTATAGCATACATTATACGAAGTTATGGTTCCACTGTTGACAATTAATCATCGGCATAGTA
TATCGGCATAGTATAATACGACAAGGTGAGGAACTAAACCCAGGAGGCAGATCATGATTGAACAAGATGG
ATTGCACGCAGGTTCTCCGGCCGCTTGGGTGGAGAGGCTATTCGGCTATGACTGGGCACAACAGACAATC
GGCTGCTCTGATGCCGCCGTGTTCCGGCTGTCAGCGCAGGGGCGCCCGGTTCTTTTTGTCAAGACCGACC
TGTCCGGTGCCCTGAATGAACTGCAGGACGAGGCAGCGCGGCTATCGTGGCTGGCCACGACGGGCGTTCC
TTGCGCAGCTGTGCTCGACGTTGTCACTGAAGCGGGAAGGGACTGGCTGCTATTGGGCGAAGTGCCGGGG
CAGGATCTCCTGTCATCTCACCTTGCTCCTGCCGAGAAAGTATCCATCATGGCTGATGCAATGCGGCGGC
TGCATACGCTTGATCCGGCTACCTGCCCATTCGACCACCAAGCGAAACATCGCATCGAGCGAGCACGTAC
TCGGATGGAAGCCGGTCTTGTCGATCAGGATGATCTGGACGAAGAGCATCAGGGGCTCGCGCCAGCCGAA
CTGTTCGCCAGGCTCAAGGCGCGCATGCCCGACGGCGAGGATCTCGTCGTGACCCATGGCGATGCCTGCT
TGCCGAATATCATGGTGGAAAATGGCCGCTTTTCTGGATTCATCGACTGTGGCCGGCTGGGTGTGGCGGA
CCGCTATCAGGACATAGCGTTGGCTACCCGTGATATTGCTGAAGAGCTTGGCGGCGAATGGGCTGACCGC
TTCCTCGTGCTTTACGGTATCGCCGCTCCCGATTCGCAGCGCATCGCCTTCTATCGCCTTCTTGACGAGT
TCTTCTGATTCGAAATGACCGACCAAGCGACGCCCAACCGGTATCAGCTCACTCAAAGGCGGTAATACGG
TTATCCACAGAATCAGGGGATAACGCAGGAAAGAACATGTGAGCAAAAGGCCAGCAAAAGGCCAGGAACC
GTAAAAAGGCCGCGTTGCTGGCGTTTTTCCATAGGCTCCGCCCCCCTGACGAGCATCACAAAAATCGACG
CTCAAGTCAGAGGTGGCGAAACCCGACAGGACTATAAAGATACCAGGCGTTTCCCCCTGGAAGCTCCCTC
GTGCGCTCTCCTGTTCCGACCCTGCCGCTTACCGGATACCTGTCCGCCTTTCTCCCTTCGGGAAGCGTGG
CGCTTTCTCATAGCTCACGCTGTAGGTATCTCAGTTCGGTGTAGGTCGTTCGCTCCAAGCTGGGCTGTGT
GCACGAACCCCCCGTTCAGCCCGACCGCTGCGCCTTATCCGGTAACTATCGTCTTGAGTCCAACCCGGTA
AGACACGACTTATCGCCACTGGCAGCAGCCACTGGTAACAGGATTAGCAGAGCGAGGTATGTAGGCGGTG
CTACAGAGTTCTTGAAGTGGTGGCCTAACTACGGCTACACTAGAAGGACAGTATTTGGTATCTGCGCTCT
GCTGAAGCCAGTTACCTTCGGAAAAAGAGTTGGTAGCTCTTGATCCGGCAAACAAACCACCGCTGGTAGC
GGTGGTTTTTTTGTTTGCAAGCAGCAGATTACGCGCAGAAAAAAAGGATTTCAAGAAGATCCTTTGATCT
TTTCTACGGGGTCTGACGCTCAGTGGAACGAAAACTCACGTTAAGGGATTTTGGTCATGAGATTATCAAA
AAGGATCTTCACCTAGATCCTTTTATAGTCCGGAATCGTCACACAAAAAACCAACACACAGATGTAATGA
AAATAAAGATATTTTATTGCGGCCATCGTGATGGCTAGAGTTTAGCCCTCCCACACATAACCAGAGGGCA
GCAATTCACGAATCCCAACTGCCGTCGGCTGTCCATCACTGTCCTTCACTATGGCTTTGATCCCAGGATG
CAGATCGAGAAGCACCTGTCGGCACCGTCCGCAGGGGCTCAAGATGCCCCTGTTCTCATTTCCGATCGCG
ACGATACAAGTCAGGTTGCCAGCTGCCGCAGCAGCAGCAGTGCCCAGCACCACGAGTTCTGCACAAGGTC
CCCCAGTAAAATGATATACATTGACACCAGTGAAGATGCGGCCGTCGCTAGAGAGAGCTGCGCTGGCGAC
GCTGTAGTCTTCAGAGATGGGGATGCTGTTGATTGTAGCCGTTGCTCTTTCAATGAGGGTGGATTCTTCT
TGAGACAAAGGCTTGGCCATGGTGGCGCTAGTGTCAGAAGAATCGAGCTTTTTGCAAAAGCCTAGGCCTC
CAAAAAAGCCTCCTCACTACTTCTGGAATAGCTCAGAGGCCGAGGCGGCCTCGGCCTCTGCATAAATAAA
AAAAATTAGTCAGCCATGGGGCGGAGAATGGGCGGAACTGGGCGGAGTTAGGGGCGGGATGGGCGGAGTT
AGGGGCGGGACTATGGTTGCTGACTAATTGAGATGCATGCTTTGCATACTTCTGCCTGCTGGGGAGCCTG
GGGACTTTCCACACCTGGTTGCTGACTAATTGAGATGCATGCTTTGCATACTTCTGCCTGCTGGGGAGCC
TGGGGACTTTCCACACCCTAACTGACACACATTCCACAGCTGGTTCTTTCCGCCTCAGAAGGTACCTAAC
CAAGTTCCTCTTTCAGAGGTTATTTCAGGCCATGGTGCTGCGC
Features (pLannotate 1.2.2; 17 found; start..end, strand, type, name):
     24..105     -  polyA_signal   SV40 poly(A) signal: SV40 polyadenylation signal
    128..211     -  CDS            large T antigen (fragment): large T antigen from SV40 (simian virus 40)
    276..641     +  enhancer       CMV enhancer: human cytomegalovirus immediate early enhancer
    643..842     +  promoter       CMV promoter: human cytomegalovirus (CMV) immediate early promoter
    981..1113    +  intron         chimeric intron: chimera between introns from human β-globin and immunoglobulin heavy chain genes
   1157..1175    +  promoter       T7 promoter: promoter for bacteriophage T7 RNA polymerase
   1250..2188    +  CDS            WDR82: WDR82_HUMAN - Also known as TMEM113, WDR82A. Experimental evidence at protein level: Swiss-Prot protein existence level 1. Regulatory component of the SET1 complex implicated in the tethering of this complex to transcriptional start sites of active genes. Facilitates histone H3 'Lys-4' methylation via recruitment of the SETD1A or SETD1B to the 'Ser-5' phosphorylated C-terminal domain (CTD) of RNA polymerase II large subunit (POLR2A). Component of PTW/PP1 phosphatase complex, which plays a role in the control of chromatin structure and cell cycle progression during the transition from mitosis i
   2219..2237    +  misc_feature   MCS (fragment): pUC18/19 multiple cloning site
   2286..2407    -  polyA_signal   SV40 poly(A) signal: SV40 polyadenylation signal
   2430..2498    -  CDS            large T antigen (fragment): large T antigen from SV40 (simian virus 40)
   2522..2555    +  protein_bind   loxP: Cre-mediated recombination occurs in the 8-bp core sequence (GCATACAT). Cre recombinase
   2565..2612    +  promoter       EM7 promoter: synthetic bacterial promoter&nbsp
   2644..3435    +  CDS            neo: KKA2_KLEPN - Also known as kan, nptII. Experimental evidence at protein level: Swiss-Prot protein existence level 1. Resistance to kanamycin, neomycin, paromomycin, ribostamycin, butirosin and gentamicin B. From Klebsiella pneumoniae.
   3596..4184    -  rep_origin     ori: high-copy-number ColE1/pMB1/pBR322/pUC origin of replication
   4310..4358    -  polyA_signal   poly(A) signal: synthetic polyadenylation signal
   4382..4780    -  CDS            BSD: blasticidin S deaminase; Aspergillus terreus BSD; confers resistance to blasticidin
   4811..5168    -  promoter       SV40 promoter: SV40 enhancer and early promoter
