[The description below was written by a language model from this plasmid's Addgene catalogue record and pLannotate feature annotations shown in this document.]
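Description:
pBiT3.1-N_WDR82:1-313 is a mammalian expression plasmid of about 5.2 kb built on the Promega pBiT3.1-N backbone. It carries the full-length, wild-type human WDR82 coding sequence (residues M1 to D313, 939 bp) fused at its N terminus to a HiBiT tag followed by a short glycine/serine linker. The insert came from synthetic double-stranded DNA and was introduced by ligation-independent cloning, with the flanking XhoI and XbaI sites retained. Transcription is driven by the CMV immediate-early enhancer and promoter, followed by a chimeric β-globin/immunoglobulin intron that generally improves mRNA processing and expression, and is terminated by an SV40 polyadenylation signal. A T7 promoter just upstream of the open reading frame serves as a sequencing primer site and could support in vitro transcription.

The plasmid replicates in E. coli at high copy from a ColE1/pUC-type origin and is selected with kanamycin through the neo (nptII) gene, which the annotation places behind the bacterial EM7 promoter. The catalogue lists neomycin/G418 as the mammalian selectable marker. However, the feature table shows no eukaryotic promoter directly upstream of neo, and it does show a separate SV40 early promoter–blasticidin S deaminase cassette with a synthetic poly(A) signal, so the marker that is effective in mammalian cells is not fully clear from the record. A single loxP site lies next to the resistance region; its purpose is not stated.

WDR82 is a WD40-repeat regulatory component of the SET1 histone H3K4 methyltransferase and PTW/PP1 phosphatase complexes. HiBiT is a small peptide that complements LgBiT to reconstitute NanoLuc luciferase, so the tag allows luminescent quantification of the protein in cells. The associated study evaluated the ligandability of WD40-repeat proteins, but the record does not specify the assay in which this construct was used.
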