Addgene plasmid #211117: pBiT3.1-N_WDR82:1-313
Purpose: Mammalian expression of full-length human WDR82. N-terminal HiBiT tag.
Depositing lab: Cheryl Arrowsmith. Publication: A Target Class Ligandability Evaluation of WD40 Repeat-Containing Proteins. Ackloo S, Li F, Szewczyk M, Seitova A, Loppnau P, Zeng H, Xu J, Ahmad S, Arnautova YA, Baghaie AJ, Beldar S, Bolotokova A, Centrella PA, Chau I, Clark MA, Cuozzo JW, Dehghani-Tafti S, Disch JS, Dong A, Dumas A, Feng JA, Ghiabi P, Gibson E, Gilmer J, Goldman B, Green SR, Guie MA, Guilinger JP, Harms N, Herasymenko O, Houliston S, Hutchinson A, Kearnes S, Keefe AD, Kimani SW, Kramer T, Kutera M, Kwak HA, Lento C, Li Y, Liu J, Loup J, Machado RAC, Mulhern CJ, Perveen S, Righetto GL, Riley P, Shrestha S, Sigel EA, Silva M, Sintchak MD, Slakman BL, Taylor RD, Thompson J, Torng W, Underkoffler C, von Rechenberg M, Walsh RT, Watson I, Wilson DJ, Wolf E, Yadav M, Yazdi AK, Zhang J, Zhang Y, Santhakumar V, Edwards AM, Barsyte-Lovejoy D, Schapira M, Brown PJ, Halabelian L, Arrowsmith CH. J Med Chem. 2025 Jan 23;68(2):1092-1112. doi: 10.1021/acs.jmedchem.4c02010. Epub 2024 Nov 4. PubMed 39495097.
Backbone
  Vector backbone: pBiT3.1-N
  Backbone manufacturer: Promega
  Vector type: Mammalian Expression
  Selectable markers: Neomycin (select with G418)
Growth in bacteria
  Bacterial resistance: Kanamycin, 50 μg/mL
  Growth temperature: 37°C
  Growth strain: DH5alpha
  Copy number: High Copy
Gene/Insert
  Gene/Insert name: WDR82:M1-D313
  Species: H. sapiens (human)
  Insert size (bp): 939
  Mutation: wild type
  Entrez Gene: WDR82 (a.k.a. MST107, MSTP107, PRO2730, PRO34047, SWD2, TMEM113, WDR82A)
  Promoter: CMV
  Tag / fusion protein: MVSGWRLFKKISGSSGGSSG (N terminal on insert)
  Cloning method: Ligation Independent Cloning
  Sequencing primers: 5′ T7; 3′ TTGCTCAGCGGTGGCAGCAG
Resource information
  A portion of this plasmid was derived from a plasmid made by: Integrated DNA Technologies (Synthetic dsDNA)
Terms and licenses: Academic/Nonprofit Terms; Industry Terms: Not Available to Industry
Depositor comments: 5' Cloning Site: Xho1 (not destroyed), 3' Cloning Site: Xba1 (not destroyed).
How to cite: pBiT3.1-N_WDR82:1-313 was a gift from Cheryl Arrowsmith (Addgene plasmid # 211117 ; http://n2t.net/addgene:211117 ; RRID:Addgene_211117)
