>Addgene plasmid #211117 | pBiT3.1-N_WDR82:1-313 | depositor partial sequence | sequence record 411712 | Insert sequence
ATGAAGCTGACCGACAGCGTGTTGCGGAGCTTCCGCGTCGCTAAGGTGTTCCGCGAAAACTCGGACAAGA
TTAACTGCTTCGATTTCAGCCCCAACGGCGAGACGGTCATCTCGAGTAGCGACGACGACTCCATCGTGCT
CTATGACTGCCAGGAGGGCAAACCAAAGAGAACCCTGTACAGTAAGAAATATGGTGTGGACCTCATCAGA
TACACTCATGCAGCAAACACAGTTGTTTACAGCTCTAACAAAATAGACGATACTATTCGTTACTTGTCCT
TGCATGACAACAAATACATCAGATACTTTCCTGGACATAGCAAAAGGGTGGTGGCCTTGTCCATGTCACC
TGTGGATGACACTTTCATTTCTGGGTCTCTTGATAAGACCATTCGACTCTGGGATCTCCGGTCTCCTAAC
TGCCAGGGCCTCATGCATCTGCAGGGGAAGCCAGTTTGTTCTTTTGATCCAGAAGGGTTAATTTTCGCTG
CAGGTGTCAACTCTGAAATGGTCAAGCTTTATGACCTTCGTTCTTTTGATAAGGGGCCATTTGCTACCTT
TAAGATGCAGTATGATCGAACTTGTGAGTGGACAGGACTTAAATTCAGCAATGATGGCAAGCTCATCCTC
ATTTCCACCAACGGCAGCTTCATTCGTCTGATTGATGCATTCAAAGGAGTGGTGATGCACACATTTGGGG
GTTATGCCAACAGCAAAGCTGTCACACTGGAGGCTTCATTTACTCCAGACTCTCAGTTTATTATGATTGG
TTCAGAGGATGGCAAGATCCATGTCTGGAATGGAGAGAGCGGTATAAAAGTAGCTGTGTTGGATGGTAAA
CACACAGGCCCGATTACCTGTTTGCAATTCAACCCCAAGTTCATGACTTTTGCCAGTGCGTGTTCCAACA
TGGCCTTTTGGTTGCCCACCATTGATGAC
